>Addgene plasmid #148267 | pnEA-NpM-DmThor_32-83-GB1_AA | depositor full sequence | sequence record 290715 | Full Sequence
TTCTTGAAGACGAAAGGGCCTCGTGATACGCCTATTTTTATAGGTTAATGTCATGATAATAATGGTTTCT
TAGACGTCAGGTGGCACTTTTCGGGGAAATGTGCGCGGAACCCCTATTTGTTTATTTTTCTAAATACATT
CAAATATGTATCCGCTCATGAGACAATAACCCTGATAAATGCTTCAATAATATTGAAAAAGGAAGAGTAT
GAGTATTCAACATTTCCGTGTCGCCCTTATTCCCTTTTTTGCGGCATTTTGCCTTCCTGTTTTTGCTCAC
CCAGAAACGCTGGTGAAAGTAAAAGATGCTGAAGATCAGTTGGGTGCACGAGTGGGTTACATCGAACTGG
ATCTCAACAGCGGTAAGATCCTTGAGAGTTTTCGCCCCGAAGAACGTTTTCCAATGATGAGCACTTTTAA
AGTTCTGCTATGTGGCGCGGTATTATCCCGTGTTGACGCCGGGCAAGAGCAACTCGGTCGCCGCATACAC
TATTCTCAGAATGACTTGGTTGAGTACTCACCAGTCACAGAAAAGCATCTTACGGATGGCATGACAGTAA
GAGAATTATGCAGTGCTGCCATAACCATGAGTGATAACACTGCGGCCAACTTACTTCTGACAACGATCGG
AGGACCGAAGGAGCTAACCGCTTTTTTGCACAACATGGGGGATCATGTAACTCGCCTTGATCGTTGGGAA
CCGGAGCTGAATGAAGCCATACCAAACGACGAGCGTGACACCACGATGCCTGCAGCAATGGCAACAACGT
TGCGCAAACTATTAACTGGCGAACTACTTACTCTAGCTTCCCGGCAACAATTAATAGACTGGATGGAGGC
GGATAAAGTTGCAGGACCACTTCTGCGCTCGGCCCTTCCGGCTGGCTGGTTTATTGCTGATAAATCTGGA
GCCGGTGAGCGTGGGTCTCGCGGTATCATTGCAGCACTGGGGCCAGATGGTAAGCCCTCCCGTATCGTAG
TTATCTACACGACGGGGAGTCAGGCAACTATGGATGAACGAAATAGACAGATCGCTGAGATAGGTGCCTC
ACTGATTAAGCATTGGTAACTGTCAGACCAAGTTTACTCATATATACTTTAGATTGATTTAAAACTTCAT
TTTTAATTTAAAAGGATCTAGGTGAAGATCCTTTTTGATAATCTCATGACCAAAATCCCTTAACGTGAGT
TTTCGTTCCACTGAGCGTCAGACCCCGTAGAAAAGATCAAAGGATCTTCTTGAGATCCTTTTTTTCTGCG
CGTAATCTGCTGCTTGCAAACAAAAAAACCACCGCTACCAGCGGTGGTTTGTTTGCCGGATCAAGAGCTA
CCAACTCTTTTTCCGAAGGTAACTGGCTTCAGCAGAGCGCAGATACCAAATACTGTCCTTCTAGTGTAGC
CGTAGTTAGGCCACCACTTCAAGAACTCTGTAGCACCGCCTACATACCTCGCTCTGCTAATCCTGTTACC
AGTGGCTGCTGCCAGTGGCGATAAGTCGTGTCTTACCGGGTTGGACTCAAGACGATAGTTACCGGATAAG
GCGCAGCGGTCGGGCTGAACGGGGGGTTCGTGCACACAGCCCAGCTTGGAGCGAACGACCTACACCGAAC
TGAGATACCTACAGCGTGAGCTATGAGAAAGCGCCACGCTTCCCGAAGGGAGAAAGGCGGACAGGTATCC
GGTAAGCGGCAGGGTCGGAACAGGAGAGCGCACGAGGGAGCTTCCAGGGGGAAACGCCTGGTATCTTTAT
AGTCCTGTCGGGTTTCGCCACCTCTGACTTGAGCGTCGATTTTTGTGATGCTCGTCAGGGGGGCGGAGCC
TATGGAAAAACGCCAGCAACGCGGCCTTTTTACGGTTCCTGGCCTTTTGCTGGCCTTTTGCTCACATGTT
CTTTCCTGCGTTATCCCCTGATTCTGTGGATAACCGTATTACCGCCTTTGAGTGAGCTGATACCGCTCGC
CGCAGCCGAACGACCGAGCGCAGCGAGTCAGTGAGCGAGGAAGCGGAAGAGCGCCTGATGCGGTATTTTC
TCCTTACGCATCTGTGCGGTATTTCACACCGCATATATGGTGCACTCTCAGTACAATCTGCTCTGATGCC
GCATAGTTAAGCCAGTATACACTCCGCTATCGCTACGTGACTGGGTCATGGCTGCGCCCCGACACCCGCC
AACACCCGCTGACGCGCCCTGACGGGCTTGTCTGCTCCCGGCATCCGCTTACAGACAAGCTGTGACCGTC
TCCGGGAGCTGCATGTGTCAGAGGTTTTCACCGTCATCACCGAAACGCGCGAGGCAGCTGCGGTAAAGCT
CATCAGCGTGGTCGTGAAGCGATTCACAGATGTCTGCCTGTTCATCCGCGTCCAGCTCGTTGAGTTTCTC
CAGAAGCGTTAATGTCTGGCTTCTGATAAAGCGGGCCATGTTAAGGGCGGTTTTTTCCTGTTTGGTCACT
GATGCCTCCGTGTAAGGGGGATTTCTGTTCATGGGGGTAATGATACCGATGAAACGAGAGAGGATGCTCA
CGATACGGGTTACTGATGATGAACATGCCCGGTTACTGGAACGTTGTGAGGGTAAACAACTGGCGGTATG
GATGCGGCGGGACCAGAGAAAAATCACTCAGGGTCAATGCCAGCGCTTCGTTAATACAGATGTAGGTGTT
CCACAGGGTAGCCAGCAGCATCCTGCGATGCAGATCCGGAACATAATGGTGCAGGGCGCTGACTTCCGCG
TTTCCAGACTTTACGAAACACGGAAACCGAAGACCATTCATGTTGTTGCTCAGGTCGCAGACGTTTTGCA
GCAGCAGTCGCTTCACGTTCGCTCGCGTATCGGTGATTCATTCTGCTAACCAGTAAGGCAACCCCGCCAG
CCTAGCCGGGTCCTCAACGACAGGAGCACGATCATGCGCACCCGTGGCCAGGACCCAACGCTGCCCGAGA
TGCGCCGCGTGCGGCTGCTGGAGATGGCGGACGCGATGGATATGTTCTGCCAAGGGTTGGTTTGCGCATT
CACAGTTCTCCGCAAGAATTGATTGGCTCCAATTCTTGGAGTGGTGAATCCGTTAGCGAGGTGCCGCCGG
CTTCCATTCAGGTCGAGGTGGCCCGGCTCCATGCACCGCGACGCAACGCGGGGAGGCAGACAAGGTATAG
GGCGGCGCCTACAATCCATGCCAACCCGTTCCATGTGCTCGCCGAGGCGGCATAAATCGCCGTGACGATC
AGCGGTCCAGTGATCGAAGTTAGGCTGGTAAGAGCCGCGAGCGATCCTTGAAGCTGTCCCTGATGGTCGT
CATCTACCTGCCTGGACAGCATGGCCTGCAACGCGGGCATCCCGATGCCGCCGGAAGCGAGAAGAATCAT
AATGGGGAAGGCCATCCAGCCTCGCGTCGCGAACGCCAGCAAGACGTAGCCCAGCGCGTCGGCCGCCATG
CCGGCGATAATGGCCTGCTTCTCGCCGAAACGTTTGGTGGCGGGACCAGTGACGAAGGCTTGAGCGAGGG
CGTGCAAGATTCCGAATACCGCAAGCGACAGGCCGATCATCGTCGCGCTCCAGCGAAAGCGGTCCTCGCC
GAAAATGACCCAGAGCGCTGCCGGCACCTGTCCTACGAGTTGCATGATAAAGAAGACAGTCATAAGTGCG
GCGACGATAGTCATGCCCCGCGCCCACCGGAAGGAGCTGACTGGGTTGAAGGCTCTCAAGGGCATCGGTC
GAGATCCCGGTGCCTAATGAGTGAGCTAACTTACATTAATTGCGTTGCGCTCACTGCCCGCTTTCCAGTC
GGGAAACCTGTCGTGCCAGCTGCATTAATGAATCGGCCAACGCGCGGGGAGAGGCGGTTTGCGTATTGGG
CGCCAGGGTGGTTTTTCTTTTCACCAGTGAGACGGGCAACAGCTGATTGCCCTTCACCGCCTGGCCCTGA
GAGAGTTGCAGCAAGCGGTCCACGCTGGTTTGCCCCAGCAGGCGAAAATCCTGTTTGATGGTGGTTAACG
GCGGGATATAACATGAGCTGTCTTCGGTATCGTCGTATCCCACTACCGAGATATCCGCACCAACGCGCAG
CCCGGACTCGGTAATGGCGCGCATTGCGCCCAGCGCCATCTGATCGTTGGCAACCAGCATCGCAGTGGGA
ACGATGCCCTCATTCAGCATTTGCATGGTTTGTTGAAAACCGGACATGGCACTCCAGTCGCCTTCCCGTT
CCGCTATCGGCTGAATTTGATTGCGAGTGAGATATTTATGCCAGCCAGCCAGACGCAGACGCGCCGAGAC
AGAACTTAATGGGCCCGCTAACAGCGCGATTTGCTGGTGACCCAATGCGACCAGATGCTCCACGCCCAGT
CGCGTACCGTCTTCATGGGAGAAAATAATACTGTTGATGGGTGTCTGGTCAGAGACATCAAGAAATAACG
CCGGAACATTAGTGCAGGCAGCTTCCACAGCAATGGCATCCTGGTCATCCAGCGGATAGTTAATGATCAG
CCCACTGACGCGTTGCGCGAGAAGATTGTGCACCGCCGCTTTACAGGCTTCGACGCCGCTTCGTTCTACC
ATCGACACCACCACGCTGGCACCCAGTTGATCGGCGCGAGATTTAATCGCCGCGACAATTTGCGACGGCG
CGTGCAGGGCCAGACTGGAGGTGGCAACGCCAATCAGCAACGACTGTTTGCCCGCCAGTTGTTGTGCCAC
GCGGTTGGGAATGTAATTCAGCTCCGCCATCGCCGCTTCCACTTTTTCCCGCGTTTTCGCAGAAACGTGG
CTGGCCTGGTTCACCACGCGGGAAACGGTCTGATAAGAGACACCGGCATACTCTGCGACATCGTATAACG
TTACTGGTTTCACATTCACCACCCTGAATTGACTCTCTTCCGGGCGCTATCATGCCATACCGCGAAAGGT
TTTGCGCCATTCGATGGTGTCCGGGATCTCGACGCTCTCCCTTATGCGACTCCTGCATTAGGAAGCAGCC
CAGTAGTAGGTTGAGGCCGTTGAGCACCGCCGCCGCAAGGAATGGTGCATGCAAGGAGATGGCGCCCAAC
AGTCCCCCGGCCACGGGGCCTGCCACCATACCCACGCCGAAACAAGCGCTCATGAGCCCGAAGTGGCGAG
CCCGATCTTCCCCATCGGTGATGTCGGCGATATAGGCGCCAGCAACCGCACCTGTGGCGCCGGTGATGCC
GGCCACGATGCGTCCGGCGTAGAGGATCGAGATCTCGATCCCGCGAAATTAATACGACTCACTATAGGGG
AATTGTGAGCGGATAACAATTCCCCACTAGTAATAATTTTGTTTAACTTTAAGAAGGAGATATACCATGG
AAACTGAAGAAGGTAAACTGGTAATCTGGATTAACGGCGATAAAGGCTATAACGGTCTCGCTGAAGTCGG
TAAGAAATTCGAGAAAGATACCGGAATTAAAGTCACCGTTGAGCATCCGGATAAACTGGAAGAGAAATTC
CCACAGGTTGCGGCAACTGGCGATGGCCCTGACATTATCTTCTGGGCACACGACCGCTTTGGTGGCTACG
CTCAATCTGGCCTGTTGGCTGAAATCACCCCGGACAAAGCGTTCCAGGACAAGCTGTATCCGTTTACCTG
GGATGCCGTACGTTACAACGGCAAGCTGATTGCTTACCCGATCGCTGTTGAAGCGTTATCGCTGATTTAT
AACAAAGACCTGCTGCCGAACCCGCCAAAAACCTGGGAAGAGATCCCGGCGCTGGATAAAGAACTGAAAG
CGAAAGGTAAGAGCGCCCTGATGTTCAACCTGCAAGAACCGTACTTCACCTGGCCGCTGATTGCTGCTGA
CGGGGGTTATGCGTTCAAGTATGAAAACGGCAAGTACGACATTAAAGACGTGGGCGTGGATAACGCTGGC
GCGAAAGCGGGTCTGACCTTCCTGGTTGACCTGATTAAAAACAAACACATGAATGCAGACACCGATTACT
CCATCGCAGAAGCTGCCTTTAATAAAGGCGAAACAGCGATGACCATCAACGGCCCGTGGGCATGGTCCAA
CATCGACACCAGCAAAGTGAATTATGGTGTAACGGTACTGCCGACCTTCAAGGGTCAACCATCCAAACCG
TTCGTTGGCGTGCTGAGCGCAGGTATTAACGCCGCCAGTCCGAACAAAGAGCTGGCAAAAGAGTTCCTCG
AAAACTATCTGCTGACTGATGAAGGTCTGGAAGCGGTTAATAAAGACAAACCGCTGGGTGCCGTAGCGCT
GAAGTCTTACGAGGAAGAGTTGGCGAAAGATCCACGTATTGCCGCCACGATGGAAAACGCCCAGAAAGGT
GAAATCATGCCGAACATCCCGCAGATGTCCGCTTTCTGGTATGCCGTGCGTACTGCGGTGATCAACGCCG
CCAGCGGTCGTCAGACTGTCGATGAAGCCCTTAAAGACGCGCAGACTGGTACCGGCAGCGGCCTGGAAGT
TCTGTTCCAGGGGCCCCATATGGAGGTGTACTCCTCGACGCCCGGCGGAACCCTCTACTCCACCACTCCT
GGAGGCACCAAACTTATCTACGAGCGGGCTTTCATGAAGAATCTCCGTGGCTCCCCATTGAGCCAAACTC
CGCCGTCCAACGTGCCCAGTTGCTTGCTGAGGGGAACTGCTAGCATGCAGTACAAACTTATCCTGAACGG
TAAAACCCTGAAAGGTGAAACCACCACCGAAGCTGTTGACGCTGCTACCGCGGAAAAAGTTTTCAAACAG
TACGCTAACGACAACGGTGTTGACGGTGAATGGACCTACGACGACGCTACCAAAACCTACACCGTAACGG
AATGACCTAGGAGATCCGGCTGCTAACAAAGCCCGAAAGGAAGCTGAGTTGGCTGCTGCCACCGCTGAGC
AATAACTAGCATAACCCCTTGGGGCCTCTAAACGGGTCTTGAGGGGTTTTTTGCTGAAAGGAGGAACTAT
ATCCGGATATCCCGCAAGAGGCCCGGCAGTACCGGCATAACCAAGCCTATGCCTACAGCATCCAGGGTGA
CGGTGCCGAGGATGACGATGAGCGCATTGTTAGATTTCATACACGGTGCCTGACTGCGTTAGCAATTTAA
CTGTGATAAACTACCGCATTAAAGCTTATCGATGATAAGCTGTCAAACATGAGAA
Features (pLannotate 1.2.2; 20 found; start..end, strand, type, name):
    104..208     +  promoter       AmpR promoter: bla
    209..1069    +  CDS            AmpR: β-lactamase; bla; confers resistance to ampicillin, carbenicillin, and related antibiotics
   1240..1828    +  rep_origin     ori: high-copy-number ColE1/pMB1/pBR322/pUC origin of replication
   2014..2156    -  misc_feature   bom: basis of mobility region from pBR322
   2258..2449    -  CDS            rop: Rop protein, which maintains plasmids at low copy number; rop
   2466..2846    +  CDS            YPB1_ECOLX: Protein predicted: Swiss-Prot protein existence level 4. From Escherichia coli.
   3088..3712    -  CDS            TcR (fragment): tetracycline efflux protein; tet; confers resistance to tetracycline
   3727..3748    -  protein_bind   CAP binding site: CAP binding activates transcription in the presence of cAMP. E. coli catabolite activator protein
   3761..4843    -  CDS            lacI: lac repressor; lacI; The lac repressor binds to the lac operator to inhibit transcription in E. coli. This inhibition can be relieved by adding lactose or isopropyl-β-D-thiogalactopyranoside (IPTG).
   4844..4921    -  promoter       lacI promoter: lacI
   4929..5208    -  CDS            TcR (fragment): tetracycline efflux protein; tet; confers resistance to tetracycline
   5230..5248    +  promoter       T7 promoter: promoter for bacteriophage T7 RNA polymerase
   5249..5273    +  protein_bind   lac operator: The lac repressor binds to the lac operator to inhibit transcription in E. coli. This inhibition can be relieved by adding lactose or isopropyl-β-D-thiogalactopyranoside (IPTG). lac repressor encoded by lacI
   5288..5310    +  RBS            RBS: efficient ribosome binding site from bacteriophage T7 gene 10 (Olins and Rangwala, 1989)
   5321..6417    +  CDS            MBP (fragment): maltose binding protein from E. coli; malE (mutated); This version of the gene does not encode a signal sequence, so MBP will remain in the cytosol.
   6631..6788    +  CDS            GB1 (fragment): B1 domain of Streptococcal protein G effective as a solubilizing fusion partner (Cheng and Patel, 2004)
   6809..6858    +  CDS            SET1 (fragment): solubility-enhancement tag derived from T7 phage gene 10B
   6866..6913    +  terminator     T7 terminator: transcription terminator for bacteriophage T7 RNA polymerase
   6936..7040    -  CDS            TcR (fragment): tetracycline efflux protein; tet; confers resistance to tetracycline
   7088..7116    -  promoter       tet promoter: E. coli promoter for tetracycline efflux protein gene
