[The description below was written by a language model from this plasmid's Addgene catalogue record and pLannotate feature annotations shown in this document.]
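Description:
pnEA-NpM-DmThor_32-83-GB1_AA is a 7,125 nt bacterial expression plasmid for producing a fragment (residues 32–83) of Drosophila melanogaster Thor, the fly 4E-BP translational inhibitor that binds eIF4E. The catalogue lists the backbone as unknown, but the annotated features show a pET/pBR322-style architecture. It carries a ColE1/pMB1-type origin together with the bom mobility region and the rop gene, which restrains copy number and fits the record's low-copy designation. Selection is by ampicillin through the bla β-lactamase gene under its own promoter. Several tetracycline-resistance fragments and a tet promoter are also annotated. These appear to be disrupted remnants of the parental pBR322 sequence rather than a functional marker.

Expression is driven by a T7 promoter followed by a lac operator and the phage T7 gene 10 ribosome binding site, with a plasmid-borne lacI gene supplying repressor. Transcription therefore depends on a host providing T7 RNA polymerase and can be induced with IPTG. The reading frame opens with a signal-sequence-free maltose binding protein, which stays in the cytosol and acts as an N-terminal solubility and affinity partner. A gap in the annotation of roughly 200 nt between MBP and the next feature most likely holds the Thor 32–83 insert, although the feature table does not label it. Downstream lies the GB1 domain of streptococcal protein G, a small solubilising tag, then a short match to a T7 gene 10-derived sequence and the T7 terminator. The record does not describe any linkers or protease cleavage sites between the fusion partners, nor what the "AA" suffix denotes. The associated work concerns the structural architecture of 4E-BPs bound to eIF4E, so the plasmid presumably supplied recombinant Thor peptide for such biochemical and structural studies.
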