Addgene plasmid #148267: pnEA-NpM-DmThor_32-83-GB1_AA
Purpose: Bacterial Expression of DmThor_32-83
Depositing lab: Elisa Izaurralde. Depositing organization: Max Planck Institute for Developmental Biology. Publication: Molecular architecture of 4E-BP translational inhibitors bound to eIF4E. Peter D, Igreja C, Weber R, Wohlbold L, Weiler C, Ebertsch L, Weichenrieder O, Izaurralde E. Mol Cell. 2015 Mar 19;57(6):1074-87. doi: 10.1016/j.molcel.2015.01.017. Epub 2015 Feb 19. PubMed 25702871.
Backbone
  Vector backbone: Unknown
  Vector type: Bacterial Expression
Growth in bacteria
  Bacterial resistance: Ampicillin, 100 μg/mL
  Growth temperature: 37°C
  Growth strain: DH5alpha
  Copy number: Low Copy
Gene/Insert
  Gene/Insert name: DmThor_32-83
  Species: D. melanogaster (fly)
  Entrez Gene: Thor (a.k.a. Dmel_CG8846, 153432_at, 43-BP, 4E-BP, 4E-BP1, 4EBP, 4e-BP, 4e-bp, 4eBP, 4ebp, BcDNA.HL08053, BcDNA:HL08053, CG8846, CT8705, Dm 4E-BP, Dmel\CG8846, Phas1, Thor/EIF4EBP, anon-WO0172774.158, d4E-BP, d4E-BP1, d4EBP, d4e-bp, d4eBP, dthor, eIF4E-BP, l(2)06270, l(2)k07736, l(2)k13517, pp20, thor)
  Cloning method: Unknown
Terms and licenses: Academic/Nonprofit Terms; Industry Terms: Not Available to Industry
Depositor comments: sequence extracted from NCBI:NM_057947.4 Plasmids from this collection were made available to the research community and donated after the lab closed. Please note that the sequence provided by the depositing laboratory may be theoretical/predicted or based on Sanger sequencing results. There may be discrepancies between sequencing results obtained by Addgene and the depositor sequence. If an Addgene verified sequence is not available, please contact before placing your order to request that our lab fully sequence the plasmid.
How to cite: pnEA-NpM-DmThor_32-83-GB1_AA was a gift from Elisa Izaurralde (Addgene plasmid # 148267 ; http://n2t.net/addgene:148267 ; RRID:Addgene_148267)
